>Addgene plasmid #48526 | pFUSB4_GCTG | depositor full sequence | sequence record 70226 | Full Sequence
ATGTTTTCCCAGTCACGACGTTGTAAAACGACGGCCAGTCTTAAGCGTCTCATGGCCTGACCCCGGACCA
AGTGGTGGCCTATCGCCAGCAACAATGGCGGCAAGCAAGCGCTCGAAACGGTGCAGCGGCTGTTGCCGGT
GCTGTGCCAGGACCATGGCCTGACTCCGGACCAAGTGGTGGCTATCGCCAGCCACGATGGCGGCAAGCAA
GCGCTCGAAACGGTGCAGCGGCTGTTGCCGGTGCTGTGCCAGGACCATGGCCTGACCCCGGACCAAGTGG
TGGCTATCGCCAGCAACGGTGGCGGCAAGCAAGCGCTCGAAACGGTGCAGCGGCTGTTGCCGGTGCTGTG
CCAGGACCATGGCCTGACCCCGGACCAAGTGGTGGCTATCGCCAGCAACAATGGCGGCAAGCAAGCGCTC
GAAACGGTGCAGCGGCTGTTGCCGGTGCTGTGCCAGGACCATGGCCTGACCCCGGACCAAGTGGTGGCTA
TCGAGACGTCTAGACCAGCCAGGACAGAAATGCCTCGACTTCGCTGCTACCCAAGGTTGCCGGGTGACGC
ACACCGTGGAAACGGATGAAGGCACGAACCCAGTGGACATAAGCCTGTTCGGTTCGTAAGCTGTAATGCA
AGTAGCGTATGCGCTCACGCAACTGGTCCAGAACCTTGACCGAACGCAGCGGTGGTAACGGCGCAGTGGC
GGTTTTCATGGCTTGTTATGACTGTTTTTTTGGGGTACAGTCTATGCCTCGGGCATCCAAGCAGCAAGCG
CGTTACGCCGTGGGTCGATGTTTGATGTTATGGAGCAGCAACGATGTTACGCAGCAGGGCAGTCGCCCTA
AAACAAAGTTAAACATTATGAGGGAAGCGGTGATCGCCGAAGTATCGACTCAACTATCAGAGGTAGTTGG
CGTCATCGAGCGCCATCTCGAACCGACGTTGCTGGCCGTACATTTGTACGGCTCCGCAGTGGATGGCGGC
CTGAAGCCACACAGTGATATTGATTTGCTGGTTACGGTGACCGTAAGGCTTGATGAAACAACGCGGCGAG
CTTTGATCAACGACCTTTTGGAAACTTCGGCTTCCCCTGGAGAGAGCGAGATTCTCCGCGCTGTAGAAGT
CACCATTGTTGTGCACGACGACATCATTCCGTGGCGTTATCCAGCTAAGCGCGAACTGCAATTTGGAGAA
TGGCAGCGCAATGACATTCTTGCAGGTATCTTCGAGCCAGCCACGATCGACATTGATCTGGCTATCTTGC
TGACAAAAGCAAGAGAACATAGCGTTGCCTTGGTAGGTCCAGCGGCGGAGGAACTCTTTGATCCGGTTCC
TGAACAGGATCTATTTGAGGCGCTAAATGAAACCTTAACGCTATGGAACTCGCCGCCCGACTGGGCTGGC
GATGAGCGAAATGTAGTGCTTACGTTGTCCCGCATTTGGTACAGCGCAGTAACCGGCAAAATCGCGCCGA
AGGATGTCGCTGCCGACTGGGCAATGGAGCGCCTGCCGGCCCAGTATCAGCCCGTCATACTTGAAGCTAG
ACAGGCTTATCTTGGACAAGAAGAAGATCGCTTGGCCTCGCGCGCAGATCAGTTGGAAGAATTTGTCCAC
TACGTGAAAGGCGAGATCACCAAGGTAGTCGGCAAATAACCCTCGAGCCACCCATGACCAAAATCCCTTA
ACGTGAGTTACGCGTCGTTCCACTGAGCGTCAGACCCCGTAGAAAAGATCAAAGGATCTTCTTGAGATCC
TTTTTTTCTGCGCGTAATCTGCTGCTTGCAAACAAAAAAACCACCGCTACCAGCGGTGGTTTGTTTGCCG
GATCAAGAGCTACCAACTCTTTTTCCGAAGGTAACTGGCTTCAGCAGAGCGCAGATACCAAATACTGTCC
TTCTAGTGTAGCCGTAGTTAGGCCACCACTTCAAGAACTCTGTAGCACCGCCTACATACCTCGCTCTGCT
AATCCTGTTACCAGTGGCTGCTGCCAGTGGCGATAAGTCGTGTCTTACCGGGTTGGACTCAAGACGATAG
TTACCGGATAAGGCGCAGCGGTCGGGCTGAACGGGGGGTTCGTGCACACAGCCCAGCTTGGAGCGAACGA
CCTACACCGAACTGAGATACCTACAGCGTGAGCATTGAGAAAGCGCCACGCTTCCCGAAGGGAGAAAGGC
GGACAGGTATCCGGTAAGCGGCAGGGTCGGAACAGGAGAGCGCACGAGGGAGCTTCCAGGGGGAAACGCC
TGGTATCTTTATAGTCCTGTCGGGTTTCGCCACCTCTGACTTGAGCGTCGATTTTTGTGATGCTCGTCAG
GGGGGCGGAGCCTATGGAAAAACGCCAGCAACGCGGCCTTTTTACGGTTCCTGGCCTTTTGCTGGCCTTT
TGCTCACATGTTCTTTCCTGCGTTATCCCCTGATTCTGTGGATAACCGTATTACCGCCTTTGAGTGAGCT
GATACCGCTCGCCGCAGCCGAACGACCGAGCGCAGCGAGTCAGTGAGCGAGGAAGCGGAAGAGCGCCCAA
TACGCAAACCGCCTCTCCCCGCGCGTTGGCCGATTCATTAATGCAGCTGGCACGACAGGTTTCCCGACTG
GAAAGCGGGCAGTGAGCGCAACGCAATTAATACGCGTACCGCTAGCCAGGAAGAGTTTGTAGAAACGCAA
AAAGGCCATCCGTCAGGATGGCCTTCTGCTTAGTTTGATGCCTGGCAGTTTATGGCGGGCGTCCTGCCCG
CCACCCTCCGGGCCGTTGCTTCACAACGTTCAAATCCGCTCCCGGCGGATTTGTCCTACTCAGGAGAGCG
TTCACCGACAAACAACAGATAAAACGAAAGGCCCAGTCTTCCGACTGAGCCTTTCGTTTTATTTGATGCC
TGGCAGTTCCCTACTCTCGCGTTAACGCTAGCATGG
Features (pLannotate 1.2.2; 8 found; start..end, strand, type, name):
      3..39      -  CDS            lacZα (fragment): LacZα fragment of β-galactosidase; lacZ fragment
    596..619     +  promoter       Pc promoter (fragment): intI1 (promoter lies within the coding sequence); class 1 integron promoter
    795..851     +  CDS            GmR (fragment): gentamycin acetyltransferase; aacC1; confers resistance to gentamycin
    858..1649    +  CDS            SmR: aminoglycoside adenylyltransferase (Murphy, 1985); aadA; confers resistance to spectinomycin and streptomycin
   1742..2330    +  rep_origin     ori: high-copy-number ColE1/pMB1/pBR322/pUC origin of replication
   2513..2605    +  CDS            lacI (fragment): lac repressor; lacI; The lac repressor binds to the lac operator to inhibit transcription in E. coli. This inhibition can be relieved by adding lactose or isopropyl-β-D-thiogalactopyranoside (IPTG).
   2660..2687    -  terminator     rrnB T2 terminator: transcription terminator T2 from the E. coli rrnB gene
   2819..2862    +  terminator     rrnB T1 terminator: Escherichia coli rrnB; transcription terminator T1 from the E. coli rrnB gene
