[The description below was written by a language model from this plasmid's Addgene catalogue record and pLannotate feature annotations shown in this document.]
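Description:
pFUSB4_GCTG is a small (about 2.9 kb) intermediate array plasmid for Golden Gate assembly of TAL effector nucleases, built in the pFUS_B4 backbone. It carries a preassembled synthetic block of four TALE repeats whose repeat-variable diresidues are NN, HD, NG and NN. Under the usual TALE code these recognise G, C, T and G respectively, which is reflected in the plasmid name. The depositor notes that the plasmid was made by Golden Gate cloning. The associated work describes a simplified 15-RVD GoldyTALEN design, so this plasmid appears to be one of a set of ready-made four-repeat modules that reduce the number of pieces needed to build a full TALEN array.

Although the catalogue lists the vector type as mammalian expression/TALEN, the annotated features show only bacterial maintenance elements, with no eukaryotic promoter or polyadenylation signal. This fits a cloning intermediate whose repeats are later transferred into a TALEN expression backbone. The plasmid replicates in E. coli from a high-copy ColE1/pUC-type origin and is selected with spectinomycin through the aadA (SmR) aminoglycoside adenylyltransferase gene. That gene lies downstream of a class 1 integron Pc promoter fragment and a residual piece of a gentamicin resistance gene. Short remnants of lacZα and lacI are also present, probably left over from a blue/white screening cassette replaced by the repeat array. The rrnB T1 and T2 terminators lie near the cloning region. The automated annotation does not mark the TALE repeats themselves. They presumably lie in the unannotated stretch between the lacZα fragment and the resistance cassette, though the record does not state their position.
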