Addgene plasmid #48526: pFUSB4_GCTG
Depositing lab: Stephen Ekker. Depositing organization: Mayo Foundation for Medical Education and Research. Publication: High Efficiency In Vivo Genome Engineering with a Simplified 15-RVD GoldyTALEN Design. Ma AC, Lee HB, Clark KJ, Ekker SC. PLoS One. 2013 May 29;8(5):e65259. doi: 10.1371/journal.pone.0065259. Print 2013. PubMed 23734242.
Backbone
  Vector backbone: pFUS_B4
  Vector type: Mammalian Expression, TALEN
Growth in bacteria
  Bacterial resistance: Spectinomycin, 50 μg/mL
  Growth temperature: 37°C
  Growth strain: Top10
  Copy number: Unknown
Gene/Insert
  Gene/Insert name: RVD sequence: NN HD NG NN
  Species: Synthetic
  Cloning method: Unknown
  Sequencing primers: 5′ ttgatgcctggcagttccct; 3′ cgaaccgaacaggcttatgt
Terms and licenses: Academic/Nonprofit Terms; Industry Terms: Not Available to Industry
Depositor comments: Plasmid was created using Golden Gate cloning.
How to cite: pFUSB4_GCTG was a gift from Stephen Ekker (Addgene plasmid # 48526 ; http://n2t.net/addgene:48526 ; RRID:Addgene_48526)
