>Addgene plasmid #48526 | pFUSB4_GCTG | addgene partial sequence | sequence record 70957 | pCR8_F1 5'-ttgatgcctggcagttccct-3'
GTCACGACGTTGTAAAACGACGGCCAGTCTTAAGCGTCTCATGGCCTGACCCCGGACCAAGTGGTGGCTA
TCGCCAGCAACAATGGCGGCAAGCAAGCGCTCGAAACGGTGCAGCGGCTGTTGCCGGTGCTGTGCCAGGA
CCATGGCCTGACTCCGGACCAAGTGGTGGCTATCGCCAGCCACGATGGCGGCAAGCAAGCGCTCGAAACG
GTGCAGCGGCTGTTGCCGGTGCTGTGCCAGGACCATGGCCTGACCCCGGACCAAGTGGTGGCTATCGCCA
GCAACGGTGGCGGCAAGCAAGCGCTCGAAACGGTGCAGCGGCTGTTGCCGGTGCTGTGCCAGGACCATGG
CCTGACCCCGGACCAAGTGGTGGCTATCGCCAGCAACAATGGCGGCAAGCAAGCGCTCGAAACGGTGCAG
CGGCTGTTGCCGGTGCTGTGCCAGGACCATGGCCTGACCCCGGACCAAGTGGTGGCTATCGAGACGTCTA
GACCAGCCAGGACAGAAATGCCTCGACTTCGCTGCTACCCAAGGTTGCCGGGTGACGCACACCGTGGAAA
CGGATGAAGGCACGAACCCAGTGGACATAAGCCTGTTCGGTTCGTAAGCTGTAATGCAAGTAGCGTATGC
GCTCACGCAACTGGTCCAGAACCTTGACCGAACGCAGCGGTGGTAACGGCGCAGTGGCGGTTTTCATGGC
TTGTTATGACTGTTTTTTTGGGGTACAGTCTATGCCTCGGGCATCCAAGCAGCAAGCGCGTTACGCCGTG
GGTCGATGTTTGATGTTATGGAGCAGCAACGATGTTACGCAGCAGGGCAGTCGCCCTAAAACAAAGTTAA
ACATTATGAGGGAAGCGGTGATCGCCGAAGTATCGACTCAACTATCAGAGGTAGTTGGCGTCATCGAGCG
CCATCTCGAACCGACGTTGCTGGCCGTACATTTGTA
